Addgene plasmid #70614: R777-E330 Hs.SPRY2-nostop
Purpose: Gateway ORF clone of human SPRY2 [NM_005842.2] without stop codon (for C-terminal fusions)
Depositing lab: Dominic Esposito. Depositing organization: National Cancer Institute (NCI).
Backbone
  Vector backbone: pDonor-255
  Backbone size w/o insert (bp): 2693
  Vector type: Gateway Entry Clone
Growth in bacteria
  Bacterial resistance: Spectinomycin, 50 μg/mL
  Growth temperature: 37°C
  Growth strain: DH10B
  Copy number: High Copy
Gene/Insert
  Gene/Insert name: SPRY2
  Species: H. sapiens (human)
  Insert size (bp): 945
  GenBank ID: NM_005842.3
  Entrez Gene: SPRY2 (a.k.a. IGAN3, hSPRY2)
  Cloning method: Gateway Cloning
  Sequencing primers: 5′ M13F 23-mer (5'-CCCAGTCACGACGTTGTAAAACG); 3′ attLR 23-mer (5'-TAACATCAGAGATTTTGAGACAC)
Terms and licenses: Academic/Nonprofit Terms; Industry Terms: Not Available to Industry
How to cite: R777-E330 Hs.SPRY2-nostop was a gift from Dominic Esposito (Addgene plasmid # 70614 ; http://n2t.net/addgene:70614 ; RRID:Addgene_70614)
