[The description below was written by a language model from this plasmid's Addgene catalogue record and pLannotate feature annotations shown in this document.]
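Description:
R777-E330 Hs.SPRY2-nostop is a Gateway entry clone built on the pDonor-255 backbone, carrying the human SPRY2 open reading frame with its stop codon removed so that the gene can be transferred into destination vectors that add a C-terminal fusion partner. It is a small bacterial plasmid (3,638 nt in the full sequence record) that replicates from a high-copy ColE1/pUC-type origin and is selected with spectinomycin through an aadA aminoglycoside adenylyltransferase gene (SmR). Upstream of that marker the annotation picks up fragments of a class 1 integron Pc promoter and a gentamicin acetyltransferase gene, which are probably remnants of the integron-derived cassette the marker came from. Short lacZα and lacI fragments are likewise backbone remnants. rrnB T1 and T2 terminators are also annotated in the backbone, where such elements generally limit read-through transcription.

The 945 bp SPRY2 coding sequence is flanked by two attL recombination sites in opposing orientation. The software labels these attL3 and a partial attL2, so the exact identity of the upstream site should be checked against the backbone documentation. These sites allow an LR Clonase reaction to move the ORF directionally into a compatible destination vector. No promoter for expressing the insert is annotated, as expected for an entry clone; expression elements and tags come from the destination vector. SPRY2 (Sprouty homolog 2) is annotated as an antagonist of FGF signalling that inhibits ERK1/2 phosphorylation and also blocks CBL-mediated EGFR ubiquitination. The clone therefore serves as a source for making C-terminally tagged SPRY2 expression constructs, for instance to study receptor tyrosine kinase and MAPK pathway regulation.
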