Features (pLannotate 1.2.2; 11 found; start..end, strand, type, name):
     18..54      -  CDS            lacZα (fragment): LacZα fragment of β-galactosidase; lacZ fragment
     85..180     +  protein_bind   attL3: mutant version of attL; recombination site for the Gateway® LR reaction LR Clonase™
    186..1130    +  CDS            SPRY2: SPY2_HUMAN - Experimental evidence at protein level: Swiss-Prot protein existence level 1. Antagonist of fibroblast growth factor (FGF) pathways via inhibition of FGF-mediated phosphorylation of ERK1/2 (By similarity). Thereby acts as an antagonist of FGF-induced retinal lens fiber differentiation, may inhibit limb bud outgrowth and may negatively modulate respiratory organogenesis (By similarity). Inhibits TGFB- induced epithelial-to-mesenchymal transition in retinal lens epithelial cells (By similarity). Inhibits CBL/C-CBL-mediated EGFR ubiquitination (PubMed:17974561). From Homo sapiens (Hu
   1135..1228    -  protein_bind   attL2 (fragment): mutant version of attL; recombination site for the Gateway® LR reaction LR Clonase™
   1343..1366    +  promoter       Pc promoter (fragment): intI1 (promoter lies within the coding sequence); class 1 integron promoter
   1542..1598    +  CDS            GmR (fragment): gentamycin acetyltransferase; aacC1; confers resistance to gentamycin
   1605..2396    +  CDS            SmR: aminoglycoside adenylyltransferase (Murphy, 1985); aadA; confers resistance to spectinomycin and streptomycin
   2489..3077    +  rep_origin     ori: high-copy-number ColE1/pMB1/pBR322/pUC origin of replication
   3260..3352    +  CDS            lacI (fragment): lac repressor; lacI; The lac repressor binds to the lac operator to inhibit transcription in E. coli. This inhibition can be relieved by adding lactose or isopropyl-β-D-thiogalactopyranoside (IPTG).
   3407..3434    -  terminator     rrnB T2 terminator: transcription terminator T2 from the E. coli rrnB gene
   3566..3609    +  terminator     rrnB T1 terminator: Escherichia coli rrnB; transcription terminator T1 from the E. coli rrnB gene
>Addgene plasmid #70614 | R777-E330 Hs.SPRY2-nostop | depositor full sequence | sequence record 126063 | Full Sequence
TTAACGCTAGCATGGATGTTTTCCCAGTCACGACGTTGTAAAACGACGGCCAGTCTTAAAATTCGAGCTC
GGTCCGAGGATCCGAAATAATGATTTTATTTTGACTGATAGTGACCTGTTCGTTGCAACAAATTGATAAG
CAATGCTTTTTTATAATGCCAACTTTGTACAAAAAAGTTGGCACCATGGAGGCCAGAGCTCAGAGTGGCA
ACGGGTCGCAGCCCTTGCTGCAGACGCCCCGTGACGGTGGCAGACAGCGTGGGGAGCCCGACCCCAGAGA
CGCCCTCACCCAGCAGGTACATGTCTTGTCTCTGGATCAGATCAGAGCCATCCGAAACACCAATGAGTAC
ACAGAGGGGCCTACTGTCGTCCCAAGACCTGGGCTCAAGCCTGCTCCTCGCCCCTCCACTCAGCACAAAC
ACGAGAGACTCCACGGTCTGCCTGAGCACCGCCAGCCTCCTAGGCTCCAGCACTCGCAGGTCCATTCTTC
TGCACGAGCCCCTCTGTCCAGATCCATAAGCACGGTCAGCTCAGGGTCGCGGAGCAGTACGAGGACAAGT
ACCAGCAGCAGCTCCTCTGAACAGAGACTGCTAGGATCATCCTTCTCCTCCGGGCCTGTTGCTGATGGCA
TAATCCGGGTGCAACCCAAATCTGAGCTCAAGCCAGGTGAGCTTAAGCCACTGAGCAAGGAAGATTTGGG
CCTGCACGCCTACAGGTGTGAGGACTGTGGCAAGTGCAAATGTAAGGAGTGCACCTACCCAAGGCCTCTG
CCATCAGACTGGATCTGCGACAAGCAGTGCCTTTGCTCGGCCCAGAACGTGATTGACTATGGGACTTGTG
TATGCTGTGTGAAAGGTCTCTTCTATCACTGTTCTAATGATGATGAGGACAACTGTGCTGACAACCCATG
TTCTTGCAGCCAGTCTCACTGTTGTACACGATGGTCAGCCATGGGTGTCATGTCCCTCTTTTTGCCTTGT
TTATGGTGTTACCTTCCAGCCAAGGGTTGCCTTAAATTGTGCCAGGGGTGTTATGACCGGGTTAACAGGC
CTGGTTGCCGCTGTAAAAACTCAAACACAGTTTGCTGCAAAGTTCCCACTGTCCCCCCTAGGAACTTTGA
AAAACCAACATCAACTTTCTTGTACAAAGTTGGCATTATAGGAAAGCATTGCTTATCAATTTGTTGCAAC
GAACAGGTCACTATCAGTCAAAATAAAATCATTATTTGCATGCAAGCTTAGATCCTCTAGACCAGCCAGG
ACAGAAATGCCTCGACTTCGCTGCTACCCAAGGTTGCCGGGTGACGCACACCGTGGAAACGGATGAAGGC
ACGAACCCAGTGGACATAAGCCTGTTCGGTTCGTAAGCTGTAATGCAAGTAGCGTATGCGCTCACGCAAC
TGGTCCAGAACCTTGACCGAACGCAGCGGTGGTAACGGCGCAGTGGCGGTTTTCATGGCTTGTTATGACT
GTTTTTTTGGGGTACAGTCTATGCCTCGGGCATCCAAGCAGCAAGCGCGTTACGCCGTGGGTCGATGTTT
GATGTTATGGAGCAGCAACGATGTTACGCAGCAGGGCAGTCGCCCTAAAACAAAGTTAAACATTATGAGG
GAAGCGGTGATCGCCGAAGTATCGACTCAACTATCAGAGGTAGTTGGCGTCATCGAGCGCCATCTCGAAC
CGACGTTGCTGGCCGTACATTTGTACGGCTCCGCAGTGGATGGCGGCCTGAAGCCACACAGTGATATTGA
TTTGCTGGTTACGGTGACCGTAAGGCTTGATGAAACAACGCGGCGAGCTTTGATCAACGACCTTTTGGAA
ACTTCGGCTTCCCCTGGAGAGAGCGAGATTCTCCGCGCTGTAGAAGTCACCATTGTTGTGCACGACGACA
TCATTCCGTGGCGTTATCCAGCTAAGCGCGAACTGCAATTTGGAGAATGGCAGCGCAATGACATTCTTGC
AGGTATCTTCGAGCCAGCCACGATCGACATTGATCTGGCTATCTTGCTGACAAAAGCAAGAGAACATAGC
GTTGCCTTGGTAGGTCCAGCGGCGGAGGAACTCTTTGATCCGGTTCCTGAACAGGATCTATTTGAGGCGC
TAAATGAAACCTTAACGCTATGGAACTCGCCGCCCGACTGGGCTGGCGATGAGCGAAATGTAGTGCTTAC
GTTGTCCCGCATTTGGTACAGCGCAGTAACCGGCAAAATCGCGCCGAAGGATGTCGCTGCCGACTGGGCA
ATGGAGCGCCTGCCGGCCCAGTATCAGCCCGTCATACTTGAAGCTAGACAGGCTTATCTTGGACAAGAAG
AAGATCGCTTGGCCTCGCGCGCAGATCAGTTGGAAGAATTTGTCCACTACGTGAAAGGCGAGATCACCAA
GGTAGTCGGCAAATAACCCTCGAGCCACCCATGACCAAAATCCCTTAACGTGAGTTACGCGTCGTTCCAC
TGAGCGTCAGACCCCGTAGAAAAGATCAAAGGATCTTCTTGAGATCCTTTTTTTCTGCGCGTAATCTGCT
GCTTGCAAACAAAAAAACCACCGCTACCAGCGGTGGTTTGTTTGCCGGATCAAGAGCTACCAACTCTTTT
TCCGAAGGTAACTGGCTTCAGCAGAGCGCAGATACCAAATACTGTCCTTCTAGTGTAGCCGTAGTTAGGC
CACCACTTCAAGAACTCTGTAGCACCGCCTACATACCTCGCTCTGCTAATCCTGTTACCAGTGGCTGCTG
CCAGTGGCGATAAGTCGTGTCTTACCGGGTTGGACTCAAGACGATAGTTACCGGATAAGGCGCAGCGGTC
GGGCTGAACGGGGGGTTCGTGCACACAGCCCAGCTTGGAGCGAACGACCTACACCGAACTGAGATACCTA
CAGCGTGAGCATTGAGAAAGCGCCACGCTTCCCGAAGGGAGAAAGGCGGACAGGTATCCGGTAAGCGGCA
GGGTCGGAACAGGAGAGCGCACGAGGGAGCTTCCAGGGGGAAACGCCTGGTATCTTTATAGTCCTGTCGG
GTTTCGCCACCTCTGACTTGAGCGTCGATTTTTGTGATGCTCGTCAGGGGGGCGGAGCCTATGGAAAAAC
GCCAGCAACGCGGCCTTTTTACGGTTCCTGGCCTTTTGCTGGCCTTTTGCTCACATGTTCTTTCCTGCGT
TATCCCCTGATTCTGTGGATAACCGTATTACCGCCTTTGAGTGAGCTGATACCGCTCGCCGCAGCCGAAC
GACCGAGCGCAGCGAGTCAGTGAGCGAGGAAGCGGAAGAGCGCCCAATACGCAAACCGCCTCTCCCCGCG
CGTTGGCCGATTCATTAATGCAGCTGGCACGACAGGTTTCCCGACTGGAAAGCGGGCAGTGAGCGCAACG
CAATTAATACGCGTACCGCTAGCCAGGAAGAGTTTGTAGAAACGCAAAAAGGCCATCCGTCAGGATGGCC
TTCTGCTTAGTTTGATGCCTGGCAGTTTATGGCGGGCGTCCTGCCCGCCACCCTCCGGGCCGTTGCTTCA
CAACGTTCAAATCCGCTCCCGGCGGATTTGTCCTACTCAGGAGAGCGTTCACCGACAAACAACAGATAAA
ACGAAAGGCCCAGTCTTCCGACTGAGCCTTTCGTTTTATTTGATGCCTGGCAGTTCCCTACTCTCGCG
