>Addgene plasmid #70614 | R777-E330 Hs.SPRY2-nostop | addgene partial sequence | sequence record 132064 | pCR8_R1 5'-cgaaccgaacaggcttatgt-3'
GGTGTGCGTCACCCGGCAACCTTGGGTAGCAGCGAAGTCGAGGCATTTCTGTCCTGGCTGGTCTAGAGGA
TCTAAGCTTGCATGCAAATAATGATTTTATTTTGACTGATAGTGACCTGTTCGTTGCAACAAATTGATAA
GCAATGCTTTCCTATAATGCCAACTTTGTACAAGAAAGTTGATGTTGGTTTTTCAAAGTTCCTAGGGGGG
ACAGTGGGAACTTTGCAGCAAACTGTGTTTGAGTTTTTACAGCGGCAACCAGGCCTGTTAACCCGGTCAT
AACACCCCTGGCACAATTTAAGGCAACCCTTGGCTGGAAGGTAACACCATAAACAAGGCAAAAAGAGGGA
CATGACACCCATGGCTGACCATCGTGTACAACAGTGAGACTGGCTGCAAGAACATGGGTTGTCAGCACAG
TTGTCCTCATCATCATTAGAACAGTGATAGAAGAGACCTTTCACACAGCATACACAAGTCCCATAGTCAA
TCACGTTCTGGGCCGAGCAAAGGCACTGCTTGTCGCAGATCCAGTCTGATGGCAGAGGCCTTGGGTAGGT
GCACTCCTTACATTTGCACTTGCCACAGTCCTCACACCTGTAGGCGTGCAGGCCCAAATCTTCCTTGCTC
AGTGGCTTAAGCTCACCTGGCTTGAGCTCAGATTTGGGTTGCACCCGGATTATGCCATCAGCAACAGGCC
CGGAGGAGAAGGATGATCCTAGCAGTCTCTGTTCAGAGGAGCTGCTGCTGGTACTTGTCCTCGTACTGCT
CCGCGACCCTGAGCTGACCGTGCTTATGGATCTGGACAGAGGGGCTCGTGCAGAAGAATGGACCTGCGAG
TGCTGGAGCCTAGGAGGCTGGCGGTGCTCAGGCAGACCGTGGAGTCTCTCGTGTTTGTGCTGAGTGGAGG
GGCGAGGAGCAGGCTTGAGCCCAGGTCTTGGGACGACAGTAGGCCCCTCTGTGTACTCATTGGTGTTTCG
GATGGCTCTGATCTGATCC
